>Addgene plasmid #26861 | pUAS myc Gr66a | addgene partial sequence | sequence record 33108 | 26861 with pUAST-5 (CTGCAACTAAAATCTGCCAAGAAG)
GACAGAGAGACTCTGAATAGGGAATTGGGAATTGCCACCATGGCTCATAGGCACCATCATCACCATCANG
CTGAGGAGCAAAAGTTAATTTCTGAAGAAGATTTGTCCATGGCTGAAGAACAAAAATTGATCAGCGAGGA
GGACTTACATATGGAATTCAGATCCGAAATGGACAACATGGCGCAGGCGGAGGACGCAGTGCAACCACTA
TTGCAGCAGTTCCAGCAACTGTTCTTCATATCCAAGATAGCTGGAATTCTGCCACAGGATCTCGAGAAGT
TTCGATCTAGGAATCTGCTGGAGAAATCCCGTAATGGCATGATTTACATGCTGAGTACTTTAATACTCTA
CGTTGTGCTCTATAATATTTTGATATATTCCTTTGGAGAGGAGGACCGCAGCCTAAAGGCCTCGCAGAGC
ACCTTGACTTTCGTGATTGGCTTGTTCCTGACCTATATCGGTCTGATTATGATGGTCTCCGACCAGTTGA
CCGCGTTACGAAACCAGGGTAGAATTGGAGAGCTTTACGAGCGCATCCGTCTGGTGGATGAGCGCCTTTA
CAAAGAGGGGTGTGTTATGGACAACAGTACAATTGGACGGCGCATACGAATTATGCTGATCATGACGGTC
ATCTTTGAGTTGTCCATTTTGGTGAGCACCTATGTCAAGCTGGTGGACTATAGTCAATGGATGTCCTTGT
TATGGATAGTGTCCGCCATTCCCACGTTCATCAACACGCTAGACAAGATCTGGTTCGCTGTTTCGTTATA
TGCGTTGAAAGAACGCTTCGAGGCCATAAAACGCCACCCTAGAGGAACTGGTGGACACGCACGAGAAGCA
TAAGCTGTGGCTGCGAGGCAATCAAGAGGTTCCGCCTCCTCTGGACAGCTCCCAGCCGCCTCAGTATGAC
A
