>Addgene plasmid #26861 | pUAS myc Gr66a | addgene partial sequence | sequence record 33109 | 26861 with SV40pA-R (5' GAAATTTGTGATGCTATTGC 3')
AACAACAACAATTGCATTCATTTTATGTTTCAGGTTCAGGGGGAGGTGTGGGAGGTTTTTTAAAGCAAGT
AAAACCTCTACAAATGTGGTATGGCTGATTATGATCTCTAGTCAAGGCACTATACATCAAATATTTTTCC
ATAATTTTCTTGTATAGCAGTGCAGCTTTTTCCTTTGTGGTGTAAATAGCAAAGCAAGCAAGAGTTCTAT
TACTAAACACAGCATGACTCAAAAAACTTAGCAATTCTGAAGGAAAGTCCTTGGGGTCTTCTACCTTTCT
CTTCTTTTTTGGAGGAGTAGAATGTTGAGAGTCAGCAGTAGCCTCATCATCACTAGATGGCATTTCTTCT
GAGCAAAACAGGTTTTCCTCATTAAAGGCATTCCACCACTGCTCCCATTCATCAGTTCCATAGGTTGGAA
TCTAAAATACACAAACAATTAGAATCAGTAGTTTAACACATTATACACTTAAAAATTTTATATTTACCTT
AGAGCTTTAAATCTCTGTAGGTAGTTTGTCCAATTATGTCACACCACAGAAGTAAGGTTCCTTCACAAAG
ATCCTCTAGATTAGACCGCCGGTGTCATGGTCGTGGTGACGAAATCACGCAGCGTGGAGCTAATATTATC
CATATCGGTGGCGGCACCAACCAAGCCGGCGGTGTCATTAAGCGAGTTGAACGTCTGTATAGCCTCTTTG
GCCTGCTGGGCGGCCAAATTGAACTGAATCAGGATGATCAGGTAGCTAGTGATCCCGCCACTCACACCAT
ACAATGTTTTCCTGGTCCGGGGA
