>Addgene plasmid #26861 | pUAS myc Gr66a | addgene partial sequence | sequence record 33110 | 26861 with miniwhite-R (AAGAGATAGCGGACGCAGCG)
AGAGGAGGCAACAGCGCTGACTTTGAGTGGAATGTCATTTTGAGTGAGAGGTAATCGAAAGAACCTGGTA
CATCAAATACCCTTGGATCGAAGTAAATTTAAAACTGATCAGATAAGTTCAATGATATCCAGTGCAGTAA
AAAAAAAAAATGTTTTTTTTATCTACTTTCCGCAAAAATGGGTTTTATTAACTTACATACATACTAGAAT
TAGGCCTTCTAGTGGATCCAGACATGATAAGATACATTGATGAGTTTGGACAAACCACAACTAGAATGCA
GTGAAAAAAATGCTTTATTTGTGAAATTTGTGATGCTATTGCTTTATTTGTAACCATTATAAGCTGCAAT
AAACAAGTTAACAACAACAATTGCATTCATTTTATGTTTCAGGTTCAGGGGGAGGTGTGGGAGGTTTTTT
AAAGCAAGTAAAACCTCTACAAATGTGGTATGGCTGATTATGATCTCTAGTCAAGGCACTATACATCAAA
TATTTTTCCATAATTTTCTTGTATAGCAGTGCAGCTTTTTCCTTTGTGGTGTAAATAGCAAAGCAAGCAA
GAGTTCTATTACTAAACACAGCATGACTCAAAAAACTTAGCAATTCTGAAGGAAAGTCCTTGGGGTCTTC
TACCTTTCTCTTCTTTTTTGGAGGAGTAGAATGTTGAGAGTCAGCAGTAGCCTCATCATCACTAGATGGC
ATTTCTTCTGAGCAAAACAGGTTTTCCTCATTAAAGGCATTCCACCACTGCTCCCATTCATCAGTTCCAT
AGGTTGGGAATCTAAAATAC
