[The description below was written by a language model from this plasmid's Addgene catalogue record.]
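Description:
pUAS myc Gr66a is an insect expression plasmid built on the pP[UAS-myc] backbone and carrying the Drosophila melanogaster gustatory receptor gene Gr66a (CG7189). It is maintained in E. coli as a high-copy plasmid under ampicillin selection. The record includes no feature table, so the bacterial origin, any fly transformation marker, and the exact promoter and terminator elements are not stated. The backbone name suggests a P-element–based UAS vector, the type normally used for germline transformation of flies, but the record does not explicitly confirm the presence of P-element ends or a visible eye-colour marker.

The payload is the Gr66a coding sequence, inserted by restriction enzyme cloning and fused to a myc epitope supplied by the backbone, recorded as a C-terminal tag. In UAS vectors, the insert lies downstream of yeast GAL4 upstream activating sequences, so it is essentially silent until GAL4 is provided. Crossing transgenic flies to a tissue-specific GAL4 driver line, or co-expressing GAL4 in cultured insect cells, then switches on the tagged receptor in a defined set of cells. The myc tag allows the protein to be detected with anti-myc antibodies, which helps with receptors for which good antisera are lacking.

The associated publication concerns a taste receptor required for the caffeine response in vivo. That fits use of this construct for GAL4-directed expression of Gr66a in gustatory neurons, for example for rescue of mutant phenotypes, misexpression, or localisation studies, although the record does not specify which experiments it was used in.
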