Addgene plasmid #26861: pUAS myc Gr66a
Depositing lab: Craig Montell. Depositing organization: Johns Hopkins University and School of Medicine. Publication: A taste receptor required for the caffeine response in vivo. Moon SJ, Koettgen M, Jiao Y, Xu H, Montell C. Curr Biol. 2006 Sep 19. 16(18):1812-7. 10.1016/j.cub.2006.07.024 PubMed 16979558.
Backbone
  Vector backbone: pP[UAS-myc]
  Vector type: Insect Expression
Growth in bacteria
  Bacterial resistance: Ampicillin, 100 μg/mL
  Growth temperature: 37°C
  Growth strain: DH5alpha
  Copy number: High Copy
Gene/Insert
  Gene/Insert name: Gr66 gustatory receptor (alt name: Gr66a)
  Species: D. melanogaster (fly)
  Entrez Gene: Gr66a (a.k.a. CG7189, Dmel\CG7189, Gr66A, GR66A, Gr66C1, GR66C1)
  Tag / fusion protein: myc (C terminal on backbone)
  Cloning method: Restriction Enzyme
  Sequencing primers: 5′ n/a
Terms and licenses: Academic/Nonprofit Terms; Industry Terms: Not Available to Industry
How to cite: pUAS myc Gr66a was a gift from Craig Montell (Addgene plasmid # 26861 ; http://n2t.net/addgene:26861 ; RRID:Addgene_26861)
